Addgene plasmid #191144: EK0301 SFFV-mCherry-SG(Bdnf.s1)SG-EGFP (FLP-IN)
Purpose: Expression of Sensor for murine Bdnf 3' UTR in mammalian cells; mCherry marker, EGFP output; 90 bp long
Depositing lab: Xiaojing Gao. Depositing organization: Stanford University. Publication: Modular, programmable RNA sensing using ADAR editing in living cells. Kaseniit KE, Katz N, Kolber NS, Call CC, Wengier DL, Cody WB, Sattely ES, Gao XJ. Nat Biotechnol. 2022 Oct 5. pii: 10.1038/s41587-022-01493-x. doi: 10.1038/s41587-022-01493-x. PubMed 36198772.
Backbone
  Vector backbone: FLP-IN
  Vector type: Mammalian Expression
Growth in bacteria
  Bacterial resistance: Ampicillin, 100 μg/mL
  Growth temperature: 37°C
  Growth strain: DH5alpha
  Copy number: High Copy
Gene/Insert
  Gene/Insert name: mCherry:Bdnf.s1:EGFP
  Species: Synthetic
  Mutation: WT
  Promoter: SFFV
  Cloning method: Unknown
Terms and licenses: Academic/Nonprofit Terms; Industry Terms: Not Available to Industry
Depositor comments: Please see https://rnasensing.bio/ for more details. Please visit https://www.biorxiv.org/content/10.1101/2022.01.28.478207v1 for bioRxiv preprint.
How to cite: EK0301 SFFV-mCherry-SG(Bdnf.s1)SG-EGFP (FLP-IN) was a gift from Xiaojing Gao (Addgene plasmid # 191144 ; http://n2t.net/addgene:191144 ; RRID:Addgene_191144)
