[The description below was written by a language model from this plasmid's Addgene catalogue record and pLannotate feature annotations shown in this document.]
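Description:
EK0301 SFFV-mCherry-SG(Bdnf.s1)SG-EGFP (FLP-IN) is a 6.6 kb mammalian expression plasmid built on a FLP-IN backbone and carrying a synthetic RNA sensor directed against the 3' UTR of murine Bdnf. It is propagated in E. coli as a high-copy plasmid through a ColE1/pUC-type origin and selected with ampicillin via the AmpR (β-lactamase) cassette. Fragments of an f1 origin and lac regulatory elements also remain from the backbone.

The payload is a single transcription unit driven by the spleen focus-forming virus (SFFV) LTR promoter and terminated by a bGH polyadenylation signal. It encodes mCherry, then a partial F2A self-cleaving peptide, then an unannotated gap of about 200 bp, then EGFP. By the construct name and stated purpose, this gap holds the 90 bp Bdnf.s1 sensor sequence, flanked by the elements the name labels "SG", which the record does not define. mCherry is the constitutive marker reporting delivery and expression, while EGFP is the output. According to the associated publication title, sensing relies on ADAR editing. The usual logic of such designs is that pairing of the sensor with its target transcript recruits ADAR to edit the sensor and allow translation to continue into the downstream reporter, though the record does not spell out these details.

Downstream of the expression cassette lies an FRT site directly followed by a hygromycin resistance coding sequence and an SV40 poly(A) signal, with no complete promoter annotated upstream. This is the standard Flp-In arrangement, in which FLP-mediated recombination into a genomic FRT landing pad supplies a promoter for HygR. It allows selection of single-copy, site-specific stable integrants, and the plasmid can also be used for transient transfection.
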