Features (pLannotate 1.2.2; 20 found; start..end, strand, type, name):
    176..583     +  promoter       SFFV promoter: spleen focus-forming virus long terminal repeat (LTR) promoter
    597..1304    +  CDS            mCherry: mCherry is a basic (constitutively fluorescent) red fluorescent protein published in 2004, derived from Discosoma sp.. It is reported to be a very rapidly-maturing monomer with low acid sensitivity.
   1341..1399    +  CDS            F2A (fragment): 2A peptide from foot-and-mouth disease virus polyprotein Eukaryotic ribosomes fail to insert a peptide bond between the Gly and Pro residues, yielding separate polypeptides.
   1608..2321    +  CDS            EGFP: EGFP is a basic (constitutively fluorescent) green fluorescent protein published in 1996, derived from Aequorea victoria. It is reported to be a rapidly-maturing weak dimer with moderate acid sensitivity.
   2434..2658    +  polyA_signal   bGH poly(A) signal: bovine growth hormone polyadenylation signal
   2674..2697    +  polyA_signal   bGH poly(A) signal (fragment): bovine growth hormone polyadenylation signal
   2701..2722    +  promoter       SV40 promoter (fragment): SV40 enhancer and early promoter
   2743..2976    +  rep_origin     f1 ori (fragment) (sequence partly withheld): f1 bacteriophage origin of replication; arrow indicates direction of (+) strand synthesis
   2981..3028    +  protein_bind   FRT: FLP-mediated recombination occurs in the 8-bp core sequence TCTAGAAA (Turan and Bode, 2011). FLP recombinase from the Saccharomyces cerevisiae 2μ plasmid
   3036..4058    +  CDS            HygR: aminoglycoside phosphotransferase from E. coli; aph(4)-Ia; confers resistance to hygromycin
   4068..4193    +  CDS            ble (fragment): BLE_KLEPN - Experimental evidence at protein level: Swiss-Prot protein existence level 1. Binding protein with a strong affinity to the bleomycin family of antibiotics. Binds to CL990; an antimitotic-antibiotic compound. From Klebsiella pneumoniae.
   4188..4309    +  polyA_signal   SV40 poly(A) signal: SV40 polyadenylation signal
   4382..4398    -  protein_bind   lac operator: The lac repressor binds to the lac operator to inhibit transcription in E. coli. This inhibition can be relieved by adding lactose or isopropyl-β-D-thiogalactopyranoside (IPTG). lac repressor encoded by lacI
   4406..4436    -  promoter       lac promoter: promoter for the E. coli lac operon
   4451..4472    -  protein_bind   CAP binding site: CAP binding activates transcription in the presence of cAMP. E. coli catabolite activator protein
   4485..4577    -  CDS            lacI (fragment): lac repressor; lacI; The lac repressor binds to the lac operator to inhibit transcription in E. coli. This inhibition can be relieved by adding lactose or isopropyl-β-D-thiogalactopyranoside (IPTG).
   4760..5348    -  rep_origin     ori: high-copy-number ColE1/pMB1/pBR322/pUC origin of replication
   5519..6379    -  CDS            AmpR: β-lactamase; bla; confers resistance to ampicillin, carbenicillin, and related antibiotics
   6380..6484    -  promoter       AmpR promoter: bla
   6543..5       -  misc_feature   bom (fragment) (across the origin): basis of mobility region from pBR322
>Addgene plasmid #191144 | EK0301 SFFV-mCherry-SG(Bdnf.s1)SG-EGFP (FLP-IN) | addgene full sequence | sequence record 375480 | Addgene NGS Result
AGTATCTGCTCCCTGCTTGTGTGTTGGAGGTCGCTGAGTAGTGCGCGAGCAAAATTTAAGCTACAACAAG
GCAAGGCTTGACCGACAATTGCCGATAAAATAAAAGATTTTATTTAGTCTCCAGAAAAAGGGGGGAATGA
AAGACCCCACCTGTAGGTTTGGCAAGCTAGCTGCAGTAACGCCATTTTGCAAGGCATGGAAAAATACCAA
ACCAAGAATAGAGAAGTTCAGATCAAGGGCGGGTACATGAAAATAGCTAACGTTGGGCCAAACAGGATAT
CTGCGGTGAGCAGTTTCGGCCCCGGCCCGGGGCCAAGAACAGATGGTCACCGCAGTTTCGGCCCCGGCCC
GAGGCCAAGAACAGATGGTCCCCAGATATGGCCCAACCCTCAGCAGTTTCTTAAGACCCATCAGATGTTT
CCAGGCTCCCCCAAGGACCTGAAATGACCCTGCGCCTTATTTGAATTAACCAATCAGCCTGCTTCTCGCT
TCTGTTCGCGCGCTTCTGCTTCCCGAGCTCTATAAAAGAGCTCACAACCCCTCACTCGGCGCGCCAGTCC
TCCGACAGACTGAGTCGCCCGGGAAGCTTCGCCACCATGGTGAGCAAGGGCGAGGAGGATAACATGGCCA
TCATCAAGGAGTTCATGCGCTTCAAGGTGCACATGGAGGGCTCCGTGAACGGCCACGAGTTCGAGATCGA
GGGCGAGGGCGAGGGCCGCCCCTACGAGGGCACCCAGACCGCCAAGCTGAAGGTGACCAAGGGTGGCCCC
CTGCCCTTCGCCTGGGACATCCTGTCCCCTCAGTTCATGTACGGCTCCAAGGCCTACGTGAAGCACCCCG
CCGACATTCCCGACTACTTGAAGCTGTCCTTCCCCGAGGGCTTCAAGTGGGAGCGCGTGATGAACTTCGA
GGACGGCGGCGTGGTGACCGTGACCCAGGACTCCTCCCTGCAGGACGGCGAGTTCATCTACAAGGTGAAG
CTGCGCGGCACCAACTTCCCCTCCGACGGCCCCGTAATGCAGAAGAAGACCATGGGCTGGGAGGCCTCCT
CCGAGCGGATGTACCCCGAGGACGGCGCCCTGAAGGGCGAGATCAAGCAGAGGCTGAAGCTGAAGGACGG
CGGCCACTACGACGCTGAGGTCAAGACCACCTACAAGGCCAAGAAGCCCGTGCAGCTGCCCGGCGCCTAC
AACGTCAACATCAAGTTGGACATCACCTCCCACAACGAGGACTACACCATCGTGGAACAGTACGAACGCG
CCGAGGGCCGCCACTCCACCGGCGGCATGGACGAGCTGTACAAGAGCGAAGCCAGACACAAACAGAAAAT
TGTGGCTCCGGTGAAACAGACTTTGAATTTTGACCTTCTGAAGCTGGCGGGAGACGTCGAGTCCAACCCC
GGTCCCGGATCCCAAACATCTTTACAACATACAAATGTAACGCTTTATCAACCAGAATAGATAGTGAAGA
AATTTTCTCCATCCCTACTCCGGGTGGAACTAACCGGTGAGGCACGGCATAAGCAAAAGATCGTAGCCCC
AGTAAAGCAAACACTCAACTTCGATCTACTCAAACTCGCAGGTGATGTGGAATCTAATCCAGGACCTGTC
TCAAAGGGCGAGGAACTTTTTACGGGCGTTGTTCCGATCCTCGTCGAATTGGACGGGGACGTTAATGGGC
ATAAATTCTCAGTTAGTGGTGAGGGTGAGGGGGACGCGACATATGGGAAACTTACGCTGAAGTTCATATG
TACCACCGGAAAATTGCCAGTGCCGTGGCCTACTCTCGTCACCACCCTGACATATGGTGTTCAGTGTTTT
AGCCGGTATCCAGACCATATGAAACAGCACGATTTTTTTAAATCCGCTATGCCTGAAGGTTACGTACAGG
AGCGAACGATATTTTTTAAAGACGACGGAAACTACAAAACTAGAGCCGAGGTAAAATTCGAGGGTGACAC
TCTCGTGAACCGGATCGAACTGAAGGGCATAGATTTTAAGGAGGATGGCAATATACTGGGCCACAAGCTC
GAATACAACTATAATTCTCATAATGTCTATATCATGGCGGACAAACAGAAAAACGGCATCAAGGTAAACT
TTAAAATCCGACACAATATTGAGGACGGCTCTGTCCAGCTTGCGGACCATTACCAACAGAACACGCCGAT
AGGGGATGGTCCAGTACTTCTCCCTGATAATCACTATTTGTCTACTCAGTCAGCTCTTAGCAAGGACCCA
AACGAAAAACGGGATCACATGGTCCTTCTTGAGTTCGTCACTGCGGCTGGGATAACACTCGGGATGGACG
AACTGTATAAGTAGGCCGCTCGAGGAGGGCCCGAACAAAAACTCATCTCAGAAGAGGATCTGAATAGCGC
CGTCGACCATCATCATAATCATCATTGAGTTTAAACCCGCTGATCAGCCTCGACTGTGCCTTCTAGTTGC
CAGCCATCTGTTGTTTGCCCCTCCCCCGTGCCTTCCTTGACCCTGGAAGGTGCCACTCCCACTGTCCTTT
CCTAATAAAATGAGGAAATTGCATCGCATTGTCTGAGTAGGTGTCATTCTATTCTGGGGGGTGGGGTGGG
GCAGGACAGCAAGGGGGAGGATTGGGAAGACAATAGCAGGCATGCTGGGGATGCGGTGGGCTCTATGGAG
ATCTATCGATGTTCTGGGGATGCGGTGGGCTCTATGGCTTCTGAGGCGGAAAGAACCAGCTGGGGCTCTA
GGGGGTATCCCC
[124 nt withheld, positions 2743-2866]
C
[91 nt withheld, positions 2868-2958]
AGGGTGATGGTTCACGTACCTAGAAGTTCCTATTCCGAAGTTCCTATTCTCTAGAAAGTATAGGAACTTC
CTTGGCCAAAAAGCCTGAACTCACCGCGACGTCTGTCGAGAAGTTTCTGATCGAAAAGTTCGACAGCGTC
TCCGACCTGATGCAGCTCTCGGAGGGCGAAGAATCTCGTGCTTTCAGCTTCGATGTAGGAGGGCGTGGAT
ATGTCCTGCGGGTAAATAGCTGCGCCGATGGTTTCTACAAAGATCGTTATGTTTATCGGCACTTTGCATC
GGCCGCGCTCCCGATTCCGGAAGTGCTTGACATTGGGGAATTCAGCGAGAGCCTGACCTATTGCATCTCC
CGCCGTGCACAGGGTGTCACGTTGCAAGACCTGCCTGAAACCGAACTGCCCGCTGTTCTGCAGCCGGTCG
CGGAGGCCATGGATGCGATCGCTGCGGCCGATCTTAGCCAGACGAGCGGGTTCGGCCCATTCGGACCGCA
AGGAATCGGTCAATACACTACATGGCGTGATTTCATATGCGCGATTGCTGATCCCCATGTGTATCACTGG
CAAACTGTGATGGACGACACCGTCAGTGCGTCCGTCGCGCAGGCTCTCGATGAGCTGATGCTTTGGGCCG
AGGACTGCCCCGAAGTCCGGCACCTCGTGCACGCGGATTTCGGCTCCAACAATGTCCTGACGGACAATGG
CCGCATAACAGCGGTCATTGACTGGAGCGAGGCGATGTTCGGGGATTCCCAATACGAGGTCGCCAACATC
TTCTTCTGGAGGCCGTGGTTGGCTTGTATGGAGCAGCAGACGCGCTACTTCGAGCGGAGGCATCCGGAGC
TTGCAGGATCGCCGCGGCTCCGGGCGTATATGCTCCGCATTGGTCTTGACCAACTCTATCAGAGCTTGGT
TGACGGCAATTTCGATGATGCAGCTTGGGCGCAGGGTCGATGCGACGCAATCGTCCGATCCGGAGCCGGG
ACTGTCGGGCGTACACAAATCGCCCGCAGAAGCGCGGCCGTCTGGACCGATGGCTGTGTAGAAGTACTCG
CCGATAGTGGAAACCGACGCCCCAGCACTCGTCCGAGGGCAAAGGAATAGCACGTACTACGAGATTTCGA
TTCCACCGCCGCCTTCTATGAAAGGTTGGGCTTCGGAATCGTTTTCCGGGACGCCGGCTGGATGATCCTC
CAGCGCGGGGATCTCATGCTGGAGTTCTTCGCCCACCCCAACTTGTTTATTGCAGCTTATAATGGTTACA
AATAAAGCAATAGCATCACAAATTTCACAAATAAAGCATTTTTTTCACTGCATTCTAGTTGTGGTTTGTC
CAAACTCATCAATGTATCTTATCATGTCTGTATACCGTCGACCTCTAGCTAGAGCTTGGCGTAATCATGG
TCATAGCTGTTTCCTGTGTGAAATTGTTATCCGCTCACAATTCCACACAACATACGAGCCGGAAGCATAA
AGTGTAAAGCCTGGGGTGCCTAATGAGTGAGCTAACTCACATTAATTGCGTTGCGCTCACTGCCCGCTTT
CCAGTCGGGAAACCTGTCGTGCCAGCTGCATTAATGAATCGGCCAACGCGCGGGGAGAGGCGGTTTGCGT
ATTGGGCGCTCTTCCGCTTCCTCGCTCACTGACTCGCTGCGCTCGGTCGTTCGGCTGCGGCGAGCGGTAT
CAGCTCACTCAAAGGCGGTAATACGGTTATCCACAGAATCAGGGGATAACGCAGGAAAGAACATGTGAGC
AAAAGGCCAGCAAAAGGCCAGGAACCGTAAAAAGGCCGCGTTGCTGGCGTTTTTCCATAGGCTCCGCCCC
CCTGACGAGCATCACAAAAATCGACGCTCAAGTCAGAGGTGGCGAAACCCGACAGGACTATAAAGATACC
AGGCGTTTCCCCCTGGAAGCTCCCTCGTGCGCTCTCCTGTTCCGACCCTGCCGCTTACCGGATACCTGTC
CGCCTTTCTCCCTTCGGGAAGCGTGGCGCTTTCTCATAGCTCACGCTGTAGGTATCTCAGTTCGGTGTAG
GTCGTTCGCTCCAAGCTGGGCTGTGTGCACGAACCCCCCGTTCAGCCCGACCGCTGCGCCTTATCCGGTA
ACTATCGTCTTGAGTCCAACCCGGTAAGACACGACTTATCGCCACTGGCAGCAGCCACTGGTAACAGGAT
TAGCAGAGCGAGGTATGTAGGCGGTGCTACAGAGTTCTTGAAGTGGTGGCCTAACTACGGCTACACTAGA
AGAACAGTATTTGGTATCTGCGCTCTGCTGAAGCCAGTTACCTTCGGAAAAAGAGTTGGTAGCTCTTGAT
CCGGCAAACAAACCACCGCTGGTAGCGGTGGTTTTTTTGTTTGCAAGCAGCAGATTACGCGCAGAAAAAA
AGGATCTCAAGAAGATCCTTTGATCTTTTCTACGGGGTCTGACGCTCAGTGGAACGAAAACTCACGTTAA
GGGATTTTGGTCATGAGATTATCAAAAAGGATCTTCACCTAGATCCTTTTAAATTAAAAATGAAGTTTTA
AATCAATCTAAAGTATATATGAGTAAACTTGGTCTGACAGTTACCAATGCTTAATCAGTGAGGCACCTAT
CTCAGCGATCTGTCTATTTCGTTCATCCATAGTTGCCTGACTCCCCGTCGTGTAGATAACTACGATACGG
GAGGGCTTACCATCTGGCCCCAGTGCTGCAATGATACCGCGAGACCCACGCTCACCGGCTCCAGATTTAT
CAGCAATAAACCAGCCAGCCGGAAGGGCCGAGCGCAGAAGTGGTCCTGCAACTTTATCCGCCTCCATCCA
GTCTATTAATTGTTGCCGGGAAGCTAGAGTAAGTAGTTCGCCAGTTAATAGTTTGCGCAACGTTGTTGCC
ATTGCTACAGGCATCGTGGTGTCACGCTCGTCGTTTGGTATGGCTTCATTCAGCTCCGGTTCCCAACGAT
CAAGGCGAGTTACATGATCCCCCATGTTGTGCAAAAAAGCGGTTAGCTCCTTCGGTCCTCCGATCGTTGT
CAGAAGTAAGTTGGCCGCAGTGTTATCACTCATGGTTATGGCAGCACTGCATAATTCTCTTACTGTCATG
CCATCCGTAAGATGCTTTTCTGTGACTGGTGAGTACTCAACCAAGTCATTCTGAGAATAGTGTATGCGGC
GACCGAGTTGCTCTTGCCCGGCGTCAATACGGGATAATACCGCGCCACATAGCAGAACTTTAAAAGTGCT
CATCATTGGAAAACGTTCTTCGGGGCGAAAACTCTCAAGGATCTTACCGCTGTTGAGATCCAGTTCGATG
TAACCCACTCGTGCACCCAACTGATCTTCAGCATCTTTTACTTTCACCAGCGTTTCTGGGTGAGCAAAAA
CAGGAAGGCAAAATGCCGCAAAAAAGGGAATAAGGGCGACACGGAAATGTTGAATACTCATACTCTTCCT
TTTTCAATATTATTGAAGCATTTATCAGGGTTATTGTCTCATGAGCGGATACATATTTGAATGTATTTAG
AAAAATAAACAAATAGGGGTTCCGCGCACATTTCCCCGAAAAGTGCCACCTGACGTCGACGGATCGGGAG
ATCTCCCGATCCCCTATGGTGCACTCTCAGTACAATCTGCTCTGATGCCGCATAGTTAAGCC
